Addgene plasmid #100698: YCe2741 HC_Kan_EF1ap_p18
Purpose: part designed to occupy position 18 of EMMA. Functional category: Constitutional promoter
Depositing lab: Yizhi Cai. Depositing organization: University of Edinburgh. Publication: EMMA: An Extensible Mammalian Modular Assembly Toolkit for the Rapid Design and Production of Diverse Expression Vectors. Martella A, Matjusaitis M, Auxillos J, Pollard SM, Cai Y. ACS Synth Biol. 2017 Apr 24. doi: 10.1021/acssynbio.7b00016. PubMed 28418644.
Backbone
  Vector backbone: pSMART HC_Kan
  Vector type: Synthetic Biology
Growth in bacteria
  Bacterial resistance: Kanamycin, 50 μg/mL
  Growth temperature: 37°C
  Growth strain: DH5alpha
  Copy number: High Copy
Gene/Insert
  Gene/Insert name: EF1a promoter
  Species: H. sapiens (human)
  Entrez Gene: EEF1A1 (a.k.a. CCS-3, CCS3, EE1A1, EEF-1, EEF1A, EF-Tu, EF1A, EF1A1, EF1alpha1, GRAF-1EF, LENG7, PTI1, eEF1A-1)
  Cloning method: Restriction Enzyme; 5′ cloning site Unknown (unknown if destroyed); 3′ cloning site Unknown (unknown if destroyed)
Terms and licenses: Academic/Nonprofit Terms; Industry Terms: Not Available to Industry
Depositor comments: strong constitutive promoter derived from endogenous promoter of human elongation factor EF-1? . EF-1 alpha is often useful in conditions where other promoters (such as CMV) have diminished activity or have been silenced (as in embryonic stem cells)
How to cite: YCe2741 HC_Kan_EF1ap_p18 was a gift from Yizhi Cai (Addgene plasmid # 100698 ; http://n2t.net/addgene:100698 ; RRID:Addgene_100698)
