[The description below was written by a language model from this plasmid's Addgene catalogue record and pLannotate feature annotations shown in this document.]
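Description:
YCe2741 HC_Kan_EF1ap_p18 is a small (about 3 kb) synthetic-biology part plasmid belonging to EMMA, the Extensible Mammalian Modular Assembly toolkit for building mammalian expression vectors from standardised modules. It is built on the pSMART HC_Kan backbone and serves as a storage and donor vector in E. coli rather than as a functional expression construct in its own right. Propagation relies on a high-copy ColE1/pUC-type origin, and selection on a kanamycin resistance gene (aph(3')-Ia) that the annotation places downstream of a cat promoter. The backbone is insulated by transcription terminators (tonB, T7 early and T3 early) flanking the marker and origin. This is a typical pSMART design feature that limits read-through transcription into or out of the cloned insert.

The payload is the human EF-1α promoter, derived from the EEF1A1 gene and annotated as a roughly 1.2 kb element, followed by a short multiple cloning site fragment. No coding sequence, tag, reporter or polyadenylation signal accompanies it, consistent with its role as a single regulatory part. Within the EMMA scheme it is assigned to position 18 and falls in the constitutive promoter category, so it is meant to be combined with parts occupying other positions to drive a downstream element in the assembled vector. The record lists the cloning method as restriction enzyme based but does not state the flanking sites or the assembly overhangs. According to the depositor, EF-1α is a strong constitutive promoter that is useful where promoters such as CMV show reduced activity or are silenced, for example in embryonic stem cells.
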