Features (pLannotate 1.2.2; 8 found; start..end, strand, type, name):
     75..1253    +  promoter       EF-1α promoter: strong constitutive promoter for human elongation factor EF-1α
   1255..1298    +  misc_feature   MCS (fragment): multiple cloning site
   1375..1406    +  terminator     tonB terminator: bidirectional E. coli tonB-P14 transcription terminator
   1407..1509    +  promoter       cat promoter: promoter of the E. coli cat gene encoding chloramphenicol acetyltransferase
   1510..2323    +  CDS            KanR (fragment): aminoglycoside phosphotransferase; aph(3')-Ia; confers resistance to kanamycin in bacteria or G418 (Geneticin®) in eukaryotes
   2346..2373    +  terminator     T7Te terminator: phage T7 early transcription terminator
   2385..2972    -  rep_origin     ori: high-copy-number ColE1/pMB1/pBR322/pUC origin of replication
   2994..3023    -  terminator     T3Te terminator: phage T3 early transcription terminator
>Addgene plasmid #100698 | YCe2741 HC_Kan_EF1ap_p18 | addgene full sequence | sequence record 192921 | Addgene NGS Result
ATTGCAGTCCAGTTACGCTGGAGTCTGAGGCTCGTCCTGAATGATATCAAGCTTGAATTCGTACGTCTCG
CGGTGGCTCCGGTGCCCGTCAGTGGGCAGAGCGCACATCGCCCACAGTCCCCGAGAAGTTGGGGGGAGGG
GTCGGCAATTGAACCGGTGCCTAGAGAAGGTGGCGCGGGGTAAACTGGGAAAGTGATGTCGTGTACTGGC
TCCGCCTTTTTCCCGAGGGTGGGGGAGAACCGTATATAAGTGCAGTAGTCGCCGTGAACGTTCTTTTTCG
CAACGGGTTTGCCGCCAGAACACAGGTAAGTGCCGTGTGTGGTTCCCGCGGGCCTGGCCTCTTTACGGGT
TATGGCCCTTGCGTGCCTTGAATTACTTCCACCTGGCTGCAGTACGTGATTCTTGATCCCGAGCTTCGGG
TTGGAAGTGGGTGGGAGAGTTCGAGGCCTTGCGCTTAAGGAGCCCCTTCGCCTCGTGCTTGAGTTGAGGC
CTGGCCTGGGCGCTGGGGCCGCCGCGTGCGAATCTGGTGGCACCTTCGCGCCTGTCTCGCTGCTTTCGAT
AAGTCTCTAGCCATTTAAAATTTTTGATGACCTGCTGCGACGCTTTTTTTCTGGCAAGATAGTCTTGTAA
ATGCGGGCCAAGATCTGCACACTGGTATTTCGGTTTTTGGGGCCGCGGGCGGCGACGGGGCCCGTGCGTC
CCAGCGCACATGTTCGGCGAGGCGGGGCCTGCGAGCGCGGCCACCGAGAATCGGACGGGGGTAGTCTCAA
GCTGGCCGGCCTGCTCTGGTGCCTGGCCTCGCGCCGCCGTGTATCGCCCCGCCCTGGGCGGCAAGGCTGG
CCCGGTCGGCACCAGTTGCGTGAGCGGAAAGATGGCCGCTTCCCGGCCCTGCTGCAGGGAGCTCAAAATG
GAGGACGCGGCGCTCGGGAGAGCGGGCGGGTGAGTCACCCACACAAAGGAAAAGGGCCTTTCCGTCCTCA
GCCGTCGCTTCATGTGACTCCACGGAGTACCGGGCGCCGTCCAGGCACCTCGATTAGTTCTCGAGCTTTT
GGAGTACGTCGTCTTTAGGTTGGGGGGAGGGGTTTTATGCGATGGAGTTTCCCCACACTGAGTGGGTGGA
GACTGAAGTTAGGCCAGCTTGGCACTTGATGTAATTCTCCTTGGAATTTGCCCTTTTTGAGTTTGGATCT
TGGTTCATTCTCAAGCCTCAGACAGTGGTTCAAAGTTTTTTTCTTCCATTTCAGGTGTCGTGACGCTAGC
GCTACCGGACTCAGATCTCGAGCTCAAGCTTCGAATTCGTGCCGAGACGAAACGAATTCTCTAGATATCG
CTCAATACTGACCATTTAAATCATACCTGACCTCCATAGCAGAAAGTCAAAAGCCTCCGACCGGAGGCTT
TTGACTTGATCGGCACGTAAGAGGTTCCAACTTTCACCATAATGAAATAAGATCACTACCGGGCGTATTT
TTTGAGTTATCGAGATTTTCAGGAGCTAAGGAAGCTAAAATGAGCCATATTCAACGGGAAACGTCTTGCT
CGAGGCCGCGATTAAATTCCAACATGGATGCTGATTTATATGGGTATAAATGGGCTCGCGATAATGTCGG
GCAATCAGGTGCGACAATCTATCGATTGTATGGGAAGCCCGATGCGCCAGAGTTGTTTCTGAAACATGGC
AAAGGTAGCGTTGCCAATGATGTTACAGATGAGATGGTCAGGCTAAACTGGCTGACGGAATTTATGCCTC
TTCCGACCATCAAGCATTTTATCCGTACTCCTGATGATGCATGGTTACTCACCACTGCGATCCCAGGGAA
AACAGCATTCCAGGTATTAGAAGAATATCCTGATTCAGGTGAAAATATTGTTGATGCGCTGGCAGTGTTC
CTGCGCCGGTTGCATTCGATTCCTGTTTGTAATTGTCCTTTTAACGGCGATCGCGTATTTCGTCTCGCTC
AGGCGCAATCACGAATGAATAACGGTTTGGTTGGTGCGAGTGATTTTGATGACGAGCGTAATGGCTGGCC
TGTTGAACAAGTCTGGAAAGAAATGCATAAGCTTTTGCCATTCTCACCGGATTCAGTCGTCACTCATGGT
GATTTCTCACTTGATAACCTTATTTTTGACGAGGGGAAATTAATAGGTTGTATTGATGTTGGACGAGTCG
GAATCGCAGACCGATACCAGGATCTTGCCATCCTATGGAACTGCCTCGGTGAGTTTTCTCCTTCATTACA
GAAACGGCTTTTTCAAAAATATGGTATTGATAATCCTGATATGAATAAATTGCAGTTTCACTTGATGCTC
GATGAGTTTTTCTGAGGGCCCAAATGTAATCACCTGGCTCACCTTCGGGTGGGCCTTTCTGCGTTGCTGG
CGTTTTTCCATAGGCTCCGCCCCCCTGACGAGCATCACAAAAATCGATGCTCAAGTCAGAGGTGGCGAAA
CCCGACAGGACTATAAAGATACCAGGCGTTTCCCCCTGGAAGCTCCCTCGTGCGCTCTCCTGTTCCGACC
CTGCCGCTTACCGGATACCTGTCCGCCTTTCTCCCTTCGGGAAGCGTGGCGCTTTCTCATAGCTCACGCT
GTAGGTATCTCAGTTCGGTGTAGGTCGTTCGCTCCAAGCTGGGCTGTGTGCACGAACCCCCCGTTCAGCC
CGACCGCTGCGCCTTATCCGGTAACTATCGTCTTGAGTCCAACCCGGTAAGACACGACTTATCGCCACTG
GCAGCAGCCACTGGTAACAGGATTAGCAGAGCGAGGTATGTAGGCGGTGCTACAGAGTTCTTGAAGTGGT
GGCCTAACTACGGCTACACTAGAAGAACAGTATTTGGTATCTGCGCTCTGCTGAAGCCAGTTACCTCGGA
AAAAGAGTTGGTAGCTCTTGATCCGGCAAACAAACCACCGCTGGTAGCGGTGGTTTTTTTGTTTGCAAGC
AGCAGATTACGCGCAGAAAAAAAGGATCTCAAGAAGATCCTTTGATTTTCTACCGAAGAAAGGCCCACCC
GTGAAGGTGAGCCAGTGAGTTG
